Addgene plasmid #146988: pAc5.1B-lambdaN-HA-DmUPF1_92-1106-siRNAres-V5His6_N
Purpose: Insect Expression of DmUPF1_92-1106-siRNAres
Depositing lab: Elisa Izaurralde. Depositing organization: Max Planck Institute for Developmental Biology.
Backbone
  Vector backbone: Unknown
  Vector type: Insect Expression
Growth in bacteria
  Bacterial resistance: Ampicillin, 100 μg/mL
  Growth temperature: 37°C
  Growth strain: DH5alpha
  Copy number: Low Copy
Gene/Insert
  Gene/Insert name: DmUPF1_92-1106-siRNAres
  Species: D. melanogaster (fly)
  Mutation: 1 non silent mutations: G995E compared to the sequence given by FlyBase no.: CG1559
  Entrez Gene: Upf1 (a.k.a. Dmel_CG1559, CG1559, Dm-Upf1, DmUpf1, Dmel\CG1559, UPF1, Upf1p, smg-2, upf1)
  Cloning method: Unknown
Terms and licenses: Academic/Nonprofit Terms; Industry Terms: Not Available to Industry
Depositor comments: Plasmids from this collection were made available to the research community and donated after the lab closed. Please note that the sequence provided by the depositing laboratory may be theoretical/predicted or based on Sanger sequencing results. There may be discrepancies between sequencing results obtained by Addgene and the depositor sequence. If an Addgene verified sequence is not available, please contact before placing your order to request that our lab fully sequence the plasmid.
How to cite: pAc5.1B-lambdaN-HA-DmUPF1_92-1106-siRNAres-V5His6_N was a gift from Elisa Izaurralde (Addgene plasmid # 146988 ; http://n2t.net/addgene:146988 ; RRID:Addgene_146988)
