[The description below was written by a language model from this plasmid's Addgene catalogue record and pLannotate feature annotations shown in this document.]
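Description:
pAc5.1B-lambdaN-HA-DmUPF1_92-1106-siRNAres-V5His6_N is an 8.5 kb insect expression plasmid. The catalogue lists the backbone as unknown, although the name points to a pAc5.1B-type vector, and the feature table is consistent with that. It is maintained in E. coli through a ColE1/pUC-family origin and selected with ampicillin via the bla gene and its promoter. The catalogue records it as low copy, even though the annotated origin is of the high-copy type. Short remnants of a tetracycline resistance gene and of SV40 large T antigen are also annotated; these appear to be non-functional backbone fragments. No marker for selection in insect cells is annotated.

Expression is driven by the constitutive Drosophila melanogaster actin 5C promoter and terminated by an SV40 polyadenylation signal. The open reading frame begins with a short fragment of the bacteriophage lambda N protein, the peptide that binds boxB RNA hairpins, followed by an HA epitope. Next comes a truncated Drosophila Upf1 covering residues 92–1106, the RNA helicase and ATPase central to nonsense-mediated mRNA decay. A V5 tag is annotated downstream, and the name indicates a His6 tag as well, but whether these C-terminal tags are actually translated is not stated. The insert is labelled siRNA-resistant, implying changes that let it escape knockdown reagents directed at the endogenous transcript. It also carries one non-silent substitution, G995E, relative to the FlyBase reference.

The stated purpose is only insect expression. The lambdaN fusion and RNAi-resistant design nonetheless suit tethering of the Upf1 fragment to boxB-containing reporter mRNAs and complementation experiments in Drosophila cultured cells depleted of endogenous Upf1.
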