Features (pLannotate 1.2.2; 11 found; start..end, strand, type, name):
     56..2568    +  promoter       Ac5 promoter: Drosophila melanogaster actin 5C promoter
   2588..2653    +  CDS            N (fragment): REGN_LAMBD - Experimental evidence at protein level: Swiss-Prot protein existence level 1. Plays a role as a transcriptional antitermination factor that allows the virus to initiate its lytic phase. Activates expression of the delayed viral early genes by modifying host RNA polymerase (RNAP) into a form that is resistant to termination signals. This antitermination function requires the host NusA protein which serves to stabilize the interaction between antitermination protein N and host RNA polymerase. From Escherichia phage lambda (Bacteriophage lambda).
   2678..2704    +  CDS            3xHA (fragment): three tandem HA epitope tags
   2732..5776    +  CDS            Upf1 (fragment): RENT1_DROME - Experimental evidence at protein level: Swiss-Prot protein existence level 1. RNA-dependent helicase and ATPase required for nonsense- mediated decay (NMD) of mRNAs containing premature stop codons. Is recruited to mRNAs upon translation termination and undergoes a cycle of phosphorylation and dephosphorylation; its phosphorylation appears to be a key step in NMD. The formation of an Upf1-Upf2-Upf3 surveillance complex is believed to activate NMD (By similarity). From Drosophila melanogaster (Fruit fly).
   5807..5848    +  CDS            V5 tag: epitope tag from simian virus 5
   5948..6082    -  polyA_signal   SV40 poly(A) signal: SV40 polyadenylation signal
   6105..6189    -  CDS            large T antigen (fragment): large T antigen from SV40 (simian virus 40)
   6190..6660    +  CDS            TcR (fragment): tetracycline efflux protein; tet; confers resistance to tetracycline
   6704..7292    -  rep_origin     ori: high-copy-number ColE1/pMB1/pBR322/pUC origin of replication
   7463..8323    -  CDS            AmpR: β-lactamase; bla; confers resistance to ampicillin, carbenicillin, and related antibiotics
   8324..8428    -  promoter       AmpR promoter: bla
>Addgene plasmid #146988 | pAc5.1B-lambdaN-HA-DmUPF1_92-1106-siRNAres-V5His6_N | depositor full sequence | sequence record 289435 | Full Sequence
CTTCAAGGAATTAATTCTATATTCTAAAAACACAAATGATACTTCTAAAAAAAATCATGAATGGCATCAA
CTCTGAATCAAATCTTTGCAGATGCACCTACTTCTCATTTCCACTGTCACATCATTTTTCCAGATCTCGC
TGCCTGTTATGTGGCCCACAAACCAAGACACGTTTTATGGCCATTAAAGCTGGCTGATCGTCGCCAAACA
CCAAATACATATCAATATGTACATTCGAGAAAGAAGCGATCAAAGAAGCGTCTTCGGGCGAGTAGGAGAA
TGCGGAGGAGAAGGAGAACGAGCTGATCTAGTATCTCTCCACAATCCAATGCCAACTGACCAACTGGCCA
TATTCGGAGCAATTTGAAGCCAATTTCCATCGCCTGGCGATCGCTCCATTCTTGGCTATATGTTTTTCAC
CGTTCCCGGGGCCATTTTCAAAGACTCGTCGGTAAGATAAGATTGTGTCACTCGCTGTCTCTCTTCATTT
GTCGAAGAATGCTGAGGAATTTCGCGATGACGTCGGCGAGTATTTTGAAGAATGAGAATAATTTGTATTT
ATACGAAAATCAGTTAGTGGAATTTTCTACAAAAACATGTTATCTATAGATAATTTTGTTGCAAAATATG
TTGACTATGACAAAGATTGTATGTATATACCTTTAATGTATTCTCATTTTCTTATGTATTTATAATGGCA
ATGATGATACTGATGATATTTTAAGATGATGCCAGACCACAGGCTGATTTCTGCGTCTTTTGCCGAACGC
AGTGCATGTGCGGTTGTTGTTTTTTGGAATAGTTTCAATTTTCGGACTGTCCGCTTTGATTTCAGTTTCT
TGGCTTATTCAAAAAGCAAAGTAAAGCCAAAAAAGCGAGATGGCAATACCAAATGCGGCAAAACGGTAGT
GGAAGGAAAGGGGTGCGGGGCAGCGGAAGGAAGGGTGGGGCGGGGCGTGGCGGGGTCTGTGGCTGGGCGC
GACGTCACCGACGTTGGAGCCACTCCTTTGACCATGTGTGCGTGTGTGTATTATTCGTGTCTCGCCACTC
GCCGGTTGTTTTTTTCTTTTTATCTCGCTCTCTCTAGCGCCATCTCGTACGCATGCTCAACGCACCGCAT
GTTGCCGTGTCCTTTATGCGTCATTTTGGCTCGAAATAGGCAATTATTTAAACAAAGATTAGTCAACGAA
AACGCTAAAATAAATAAGTCTACAATATGGTTACTTATTGCCATGTGTGTGCAGCCAACGATAGCAACAA
AAGCAACAACACAGTGGCTTTCCCTCTTTCACTTTTTGTTTGCAAGCGCGTGCGAGCAAGACGGCACGAC
CGGCAAACGCAATTACGCTGACAAAGAGCAGACGAAGTTTTGGCCGAAAAACATCAAGGCGCCTGATACG
AATGCATTTGCAATAACAATTGCGATATTTAATATTGTTTATGAAGCTGTTTGACTTCAAAACACACAAA
AAAAAAAATAAAACAAATTATTTGAAAGAGAATTAGGAATCGGACAGCTTATCGTTACGGGCTAACAGCA
CACCGAGACGAAATAGCTTACCTGACGTCACAGCCTCTGGAAGAACTGCCGCCAAGCAGAGAGAGAGAGA
AAAAGAGGGAGAGCAGCTTAGACCGCATGTGCTTGTGTGTGAGGCGTCTCTCTCTTCGTCTCCTGTTTGC
GCAAACGCATAGACTGCACTGAGAAAATCGATTACCTATTTTTTATGAATGAATATTTGCACTATTACTA
TTCAAAACTATTAAGATAGCAATCACATTCAATAGCCAAATACTATACCACCTGAGCGATGCAACGAAAT
GATCAATTTGAGCAAAAATGCTGCATATTTAGGACGGCATCATTATAGAAATGCTTCTTGCTGTGTACTT
TTCTCTCGTCTGGCAGCTGTTTCGCCGTTATTGTTAAAACCGGCTTAAGTTAGGTGTGTTTTCTACGACT
AGTGATGCCCCTACTAGAAGATGTGTGTTGCACAAATGTCCCTGAATAACCAATTTGAAGTGCAGATAGC
AGTAAACGTAAGCTAATATGAATATTATTTAACTGTAATGTTTTAATATCGCTGGACATTACTAATAAAC
CCACTATAAACACATGTACATATGTATGTTTTGGCATACAATGAGTAGTTGGGGAAAAAATGTGTAAAAG
CACCGTGACCATCACAGCATAAAGATAACCAGCTGAAGTATCGAATATGAGTAACCCCCAAATTGAATCA
CATGCCGCAACTGATAGGACCCATGGAAGTACACTCTTCATGGCGATATACAAGACACACACAAGCACGA
ACACCCAGTTGCGGAGGAAATTCTCCGTAAATGAAAACCCAATCGGCGAACAATTCATACCCATATATGG
TAAAAGTTTTGAACGCGACTTGAGAGCGGAGAGCATTGCGGCTGATAAGGTTTTAGCGCTAAGCGGGCTT
TATAAAACGGGCTGCGGGACCAGTTTTCATATCACTACCGTTTGAGTTCTTGTGCTGTGTGGATACTCCT
CCCGACACAAAGCCGCTCCATCAGCCAGCAGTCGTCTAATCCAGAGACCCCGGATCGGGGTACCAACATG
GACGCACAAACACGACGACGTGAGCGTCGCGCTGAGAAACAAGCTCAATGGAAAGCTGCAAACGGTGGAT
CTCCTCCACATATGGCTTACCCATACGATGTTCCAGATTACGCTCCTCCAAGCTTGAATTCTGCAGATAT
CGTGAAGGAGCTGCCGCCGCATGCGTGCAAGTATTGCGGCATCCATGATCCAGCCACGGTGGTCATGTGC
AACAACTGCCGCAAATGGTTTTGCAACGGTCGTGGAAGCACTTCCGGTTCGCACATCATCAACCATCTGG
TGAGGGCCAAGCATCGCGAGGTGACGCTCCACGGGGAAGGTCCCCTGGGCGAGACAATCCTGGAGTGCTA
CTCCTGTGGTGTGCGCAACGTCTTTGTGCTGGGCTTCATTCCGGCCAAGGCCGATTCTGTGGTCGTGCTG
CTCTGCCGTCAGCCGTGTGCCGCCCAAAACTCCCTTAAAGACATGAACTGGGACCAGGAACAGTGGAAGC
CTCTAATTGCAGACCGCTGCTTTTTGGCCTGGCTGGTAAAGCAACCCAGCGAACAGGGACAGCTGCGAGC
TCGCCAAATCTCAGCCGCTCAGATCAACAAGCTGGAGGAGCTATGGAAGGAGAATATTGAGGCCACGTTT
CAGGATCTGGAGAAGCCAGGCATTGACTCGGAGCCAGCACATGTGCTACTCCGCTACGAGGATGGCTATC
AGTACGAGAAGACCTTTGGGCCGCTGGTCCGCCTTGAGGCCGAATACGACCAAAAACTGAAGGAGTCTGC
CACGCAGGAGAACATCGAAGTACGCTGGGACGTCGGCCTCAACAAAAAGACCATTGCCTACTTTACGCTG
GCGAAGACCGATTCGGACATGAAGCTCATGCATGGCGACGAGCTGCGCCTGCATTATGTGGGCGAGCTGT
ACAATCCGTGGAGCGAGATCGGCCACGTTATCAAGGTGCCGGACAATTTCGGCGATGACGTCGGCCTGGA
GCTGAAATCCTCAACGAATGCCCCGGTTAAGTGCACCAGTAACTTTACGGTGGACTTCATCTGGAAGTGC
ACGTCATTTGATCGCATGACACGTGCTCTGTGCAAATTCGCCATCGATCGCAATTCAGTGTCGAACTTCA
TCTACTCGCGCCTGTTGGGCCACGGTCGTGCGGATTCCAACGACGAGGTGCTGTTCCGCGGCCCACAACC
CAAGCTCTTCAGTGCCCCGCATCTGCCGGATTTGAATCGCAGCCAGGTGTATGCCGTGAAACACGCGCTT
CAGCGTCCGCTCTCGCTAATCCAAGGGCCGCCTGGCACGGGCAAAACCGTGACCTCGGCGACCATCGTTT
ACCAGCTGGTCAAGCTCCATGGTGGCACAGTGCTGGTGTGCGCTCCCAGCAACACGGCCGTGGATCAGCT
AACTGAGAAGATCCACCGAACAAACCTTAAAGTGGTGCGTGTTTGCGCCAAGAGCCGTGAGGCCATCGAT
AGCCCGGTAAGCTTCCTGGCGCTGCACAACCAAATCCGTAACATGGAGACCAACTCGGAGCTAAAGAAGC
TGCAGCAGCTGAAAGACGAGACCGGCGAGCTGAGCTCAGCAGACGAAAAGCGATACCGCAACCTGAAACG
TGCCGCCGAGAACCAACTGCTGGAGGCTGCCGACGTTATCTGCTGCACATGCGTAGGCGCCGGCGATGGT
CGTCTATCGCGAGTCAAGTTCACCTCGATCCTGATCGATGAGTCTATGCAGTCGACGGAGCCGGAGTGCA
TGGTGCCAGTGGTGCTGGGCGCTAAGCAGCTGATCCTCGTGGGCGATCACTGCCAGCTGGGACCGGTTGT
TATGTGCAAGAAAGCAGCTCGTGCCGGCCTCTCGCAAAGTTTGTTCGAGCGCCTGGTGGTTCTGGGCATC
CGTCCGTTCCGGCTGGAGGTGCAATATCGCATGCACCCCGAGCTGTCCCAGTTCCCGTCCAACTTCTTCT
ACGAGGGATCGCTGCAAAACGGCGTCTGCGCGGAGGATCGTCGCCTTAAGCTTGATTTCCCCTGGCCACA
GCCGGAGAGACCGATGTTCTTTCTGGTAACACAGGGACAGGAGGAGATTGCCGGCTCCGGCACCTCTTTC
CTCAACCGCACAGAGGCGGCCAACGTGGAAAAGATTACGACGCGATTCCTTAAGGCAGGCATCAAGCCGG
AACAAATTGGAATCATCACGCCTTACGAAGGTCAGCGCGCTTACCTGGTGCAGTACATGCAATACCAGGG
CAGCCTGCACTCTCGTCTATACCAGGAGATCGAGATCGCCAGTGTGGACGCGTTCCAGGGACGTGAGAAG
GACATCATTATCATGTCTTGCGTGCGATCTAACGAACGTCAAGGCATCGGCTTTTTGAACGACCCACGTC
GCCTTAATGTTGCCCTTACACGGGCCAAGTTCGGGATCATCATTGTGGGCAATCCCAAAGTGCTCGCCAA
GCAGCAGCTGTGGAACCATCTGCTCAACTTCTACAAGGACCGTAAGGTGCTCGTCGAGGGATCTCTGAAT
AACCTTAAGGAGTCGCTAATCCACTTCCAGAAGCCCAAAAAGCTTGTCAACAGCATGAACATTGGGGCAC
ACTTTATGTCCACCATTATTGCCGATGCCAAGGAAGTGATGGTGCCAGGCTCCATTTACGACCGCAGTGG
CGGTTACGGCCAAGGTCGCCAAATGGTGGGACAGTCAATGAATGGCGGACAGTACGGTGGCAGTGGAGGT
GGTCCCTACGGAAACTCACCCCTCGGCTACGGTACTCCCAGCTCCAATTCCATGGTGGGCTTTGGCCTGG
GCAACGGAGGCAATGGCGCGGCCGGTGGCAACAACAACTTCGGAGGGGCTGAACCCAGTTGGGCGGCTGC
CCACCTCCACCACGACTCCATTGGCTATATATCCAACGAGCATGGAGCAGCAGCACTGGGCAACATGCCA
GTTCCGGTTGGCATGTTCATGAACATGAGCAATATTCCGCCGCGTTTCTACAACCAGCACCAGCAGGCGA
TCATGGCGGTCAAGCAGAATCGCGCCATTCAACAACAGACGGGTAATTTCTCTCCCGGTAACTCGGGTCC
TGGAGTCACTGGAGTCGGAGTCGGACGAAGCGCCACCCCAGGCGGCAATAAGAAGACCAACAAGCTGGGA
AAATCGCGCGTAACGGGCGGTGGAACTGGCGGGGCACGCTCGAGTCTAGAGGGCCCGCGGTTCGAAGGTA
AGCCTATCCCTAACCCTCTCCTCGGTCTCGATTCTACGCGTACCGGTCATCATCACCATCACCATTGAGT
TTAAACCCGCTGATCAGCCTCGACTGTGCCTTCTAAGGCCTGAGCTCGCTGATCAGCCTCGATCGAGGAT
CCAGACATGATAAGATACATTGATGAGTTTGGACAAACCACAACTAGAATGCAGTGAAAAAAATGCTTTA
TTTGTGAAATTTGTGATGCTATTGCTTTATTTGTAACCATTATAAGCTGCAATAAACAAGTTAACAACAA
CAATTGCATTCATTTTATGTTTCAGGTTCAGGGGGAGGTGTGGGAGGTTTTTTAAAGCAAGTAAAACCTC
TACAAATGTGGTATGGCTGATTATGATCAGTCGACCGATGCCCTTGAGAGCCTTCAACCCAGTCAGCTCC
TTCCGGTGGGCGCGGGGCATGACTATCGTCGCCGCACTTATGACTGTCTTCTTTATCATGCAACTCGTAG
GACAGGTGCCGGCAGCGCTCTGGGTCATTTTCGGCGAGGACCGCTTTCGCTGGAGCGCGACGATGATCGG
CCTGTCGCTTGCGGTATTCGGAATCTTGCACGCCCTCGCTCAAGCCTTCGTCACTGGTCCCGCCACCAAA
CGTTTCGGCGAGAAGCAGGCCATTATCGCCGGCATGGCGGCCGACGCGCTGGGCTACGTCTTGCTGGCGT
TCGCGACGCGAGGCTGGATGGCCTTCCCCATTATGATTCTTCTCGCTTCCGGCGGCATCGGGATGCCCGC
GTTGCAGGCCATGCTGTCCAGGCAGGTAGATGACGACCATCAGGGACAGCTTCAAGGATCGCTCGCGGCT
CTTACCAGCCAGCAAAAGGCCAGGAACCGTAAAAAGGCCGCGTTGCTGGCGTTTTTCCATAGGCTCCGCC
CCCCTGACGAGCATCACAAAAATCGACGCTCAAGTCAGAGGTGGCGAAACCCGACAGGACTATAAAGATA
CCAGGCGTTTCCCCCTGGAAGCTCCCTCGTGCGCTCTCCTGTTCCGACCCTGCCGCTTACCGGATACCTG
TCCGCCTTTCTCCCTTCGGGAAGCGTGGCGCTTTCTCAATGCTCACGCTGTAGGTATCTCAGTTCGGTGT
AGGTCGTTCGCTCCAAGCTGGGCTGTGTGCACGAACCCCCCGTTCAGCCCGACCGCTGCGCCTTATCCGG
TAACTATCGTCTTGAGTCCAACCCGGTAAGACACGACTTATCGCCACTGGCAGCAGCCACTGGTAACAGG
ATTAGCAGAGCGAGGTATGTAGGCGGTGCTACAGAGTTCTTGAAGTGGTGGCCTAACTACGGCTACACTA
GAAGGACAGTATTTGGTATCTGCGCTCTGCTGAAGCCAGTTACCTTCGGAAAAAGAGTTGGTAGCTCTTG
ATCCGGCAAACAAACCACCGCTGGTAGCGGTGGTTTTTTTGTTTGCAAGCAGCAGATTACGCGCAGAAAA
AAAGGATCTCAAGAAGATCCTTTGATCTTTTCTACGGGGTCTGACGCTCAGTGGAACGAAAACTCACGTT
AAGGGATTTTGGTCATGAGATTATCAAAAAGGATCTTCACCTAGATCCTTTTAAATTAAAAATGAAGTTT
TAAATCAATCTAAAGTATATATGAGTAAACTTGGTCTGACAGTTACCAATGCTTAATCAGTGAGGCACCT
ATCTCAGCGATCTGTCTATTTCGTTCATCCATAGTTGCCTGACTCCCCGTCGTGTAGATAACTACGATAC
GGGAGGGCTTACCATCTGGCCCCAGTGCTGCAATGATACCGCGAGACCCACGCTCACCGGCTCCAGATTT
ATCAGCAATAAACCAGCCAGCCGGAAGGGCCGAGCGCAGAAGTGGTCCTGCAACTTTATCCGCCTCCATC
CAGTCTATTAATTGTTGCCGGGAAGCTAGAGTAAGTAGTTCGCCAGTTAATAGTTTGCGCAACGTTGTTG
CCATTGCTGCAGGCATCGTGGTGTCACGCTCGTCGTTTGGTATGGCTTCATTCAGCTCCGGTTCCCAACG
ATCAAGGCGAGTTACATGATCCCCCATGTTGTGCAAAAAAGCGGTTAGCTCCTTCGGTCCTCCGATCGTT
GTCAGAAGTAAGTTGGCCGCAGTGTTATCACTCATGGTTATGGCAGCACTGCATAATTCTCTTACTGTCA
TGCCATCCGTAAGATGCTTTTCTGTGACTGGTGAGTACTCAACCAAGTCATTCTGAGAATAGTGTATGCG
GCGACCGAGTTGCTCTTGCCCGGCGTCAACACGGGATAATACCGCGCCACATAGCAGAACTTTAAAAGTG
CTCATCATTGGAAAACGTTCTTCGGGGCGAAAACTCTCAAGGATCTTACCGCTGTTGAGATCCAGTTCGA
TGTAACCCACTCGTGCACCCAACTGATCTTCAGCATCTTTTACTTTCACCAGCGTTTCTGGGTGAGCAAA
AACAGGAAGGCAAAATGCCGCAAAAAAGGGAATAAGGGCGACACGGAAATGTTGAATACTCATACTCTTC
CTTTTTCAATATTATTGAAGCATTTATCAGGGTTATTGTCTCATGAGCGGATACATATTTGAATGTATTT
AGAAAAATAAACAAATAGGGGTTCCGCGCACATTTCCCCGAAAAGTGCCACCTGACGTCTAAGAAACCAT
TATTATCATGACATTAACCTATAAAAATAGGCGTATCACGAGGCCCTTTCGT
